>Addgene plasmid #32288 | JDS74 | addgene partial sequence | sequence record 37818 | CMV-F 5'-CGCAAATGGGCGGTAGGCGTG-3'
ACTAGAGAACCCACTGCTTACTGGCTTATCGAAATTAATACGACTCACTATAGGGAGACCCAAGCTGGCT
AGCACCATGGACTACAAAGACCATGACGGTGATTATAAAGATCATGACATCGATTACAAGGATGACGATG
ACAAGATGGCCCCCAAGAAGAAGAGGAAGGTGGGCATTCACCGCGGGGTACCTATGGTGGACTTGAGGAC
ACTCGGTTATTCGCAACAGCAACAGGAGAAAATCAAGCCTAAGGTCAGGAGCACCGTCGCGCAACACCAC
GAGGCGCTTGTGGGGCATGGCTTCACTCATGCGCATATTGTCGCGCTTTCACAGCACCCTGCGGCGCTTG
GGACGGTGGCTGTCAAATACCAAGATATGATTGCGGCCCTGCCCGAAGCCACGCACGAGGCAATTGTAGG
GGTCGGTAAACAGTGGTCGGGAGCGCGAGCACTTGAGGCGCTGCTGACTGTGGCGGGTGAGCTTAGGGGG
CCTCCGCTCCAGCTCGACACCGGGCAGCTGCTGAAGATCGCGAAGAGAGGGGGAGTAACAGCGGTAGAGG
CAGTGCACGCCTGGCGCAATGCGCTCACCGGGGCCCCCTTGAACAGAGACGATTAATGCGTCTCGCTGAC
ACCCGAACAGGTGGTCGCCATTGCTAATAATAACGGAGGACGGCCAGCCTTGGAGTCCATCGTAGCCCAA
TTGTCCAGGCCCGATCCCGCGTTGGCTGCGTTAACGAATGACCATCTGGTGGCGTTGGCATGTCTTGGTG
GACGACCCGCGCTCGATGCAGTCAAAAAGGGTCTGCCTCATGCTCCCGCATTGATCAAAAGAACCAACCG
GCGGATTCCCGAGAGAACTTCCCATCGAGTCGCGGGATCCCAACTAGTCAAAAGTGA
