>Addgene plasmid #32288 | JDS74 | addgene partial sequence | sequence record 38263 | BGH-rev 5'-TAGAAGGCACAGTCGAGG-3'
GGTGATGATGACCGGTACGCGTAGAATCGAGACCGAGGAGAGGGTTAGGGATAGGCTTACCTTCGAAGGG
CCCTTAAAAGTTTATCTCGCCGTTATTAAATTTCCGTCTGACTTCCTCTAAGGTTAATGTGCCGGCTTTA
ATCATTTCTCCACCAATTAAAAGCTCTTCTACACTAAGAACAGCTCCATTACAATTAGTGATATGATTTA
ATCGTGTAAGCTGAGCTTTGTAGTTTCCTTTAAAGTGACCACTCACAAATAAAAACTTAAATTCCGTTAC
AGAAGATGGATAGACTTTCCACCATTCATTAGGGTTGATATGTTTGTTTCGTGTTTGATTTTCTTCGACA
TATCGTTGCATTTCATCTGCTTGGCCAATTGGCAGATTATAACCTCCGCTATAAGCTTTAGTATCCACGA
TCACACCGTAATCAATAGGAGATCCGACAGTATAAATTGCTCCGTCCGGTTTCCTTGATCCACCCAAATG
TTTACCTCTATATCCATAAACTTTCATAAAAAATTCCATTACCTTCATTTCAAGAATTCTATCCTGAGTG
GAATTTCTGGCAATTTCAATTAATTCAATATATTCATGAGGCACATATTTCAATTTATGACGAAGTTCAG
ATTTCTTCTCCTCCAGTTCACTTTTGACTAGTTGGGATCCCGCGACTCGATGGGAAGTTCTCTCGGGAAT
CCGCCGGTTGGTTCTTTTGATCAATGCGGGAGCATGAGGCAGACCCTTTTTGACTGCATCGAGCGCGGGT
CGTCCACCAAGACATGC
