[The description below was written by a language model from this plasmid's Addgene catalogue record.]
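Description:
JDS74 is a 6,447 bp empty-backbone plasmid for building and expressing TAL effector nucleases (TALENs). It is classed as a mammalian expression vector with a CMV promoter, and the "T7" designation in the vector type indicates that a T7 promoter is also available, which would typically allow in vitro transcription of the assembled nuclease coding sequence into mRNA. The plasmid is maintained in E. coli as a high-copy vector under ampicillin selection. The record does not name the origin of replication, and no feature table is provided, so the exact layout of elements cannot be confirmed beyond the catalogue fields.

The backbone supplies the constant parts of a TALEN, leaving the user to insert a custom array of TAL repeats that sets DNA-binding specificity. According to the depositor's notes, it encodes an N-terminal 3X Flag tag for detection, a truncated TAL N-terminal segment (the ∆152 architecture), a final half-repeat ("0.5 domain") described as NNN/G, which appears to mean a half-repeat specifying guanine at the last position of the target site, a TAL C-terminal segment truncated to +63 residues, and a wild-type FokI nuclease domain fused at the C terminus. Because FokI cleaves as a dimer, two TALENs built in such backbones are designed to bind flanking half-sites so that the nuclease domains pair and make a double-strand break. The associated publication used this system for targeted gene disruption in somatic zebrafish cells. JDS74 is presumably chosen when the target half-site ends in the base matched by its half-repeat.
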