Addgene plasmid #32288: JDS74
Purpose: (Empty Backbone)
Depositing lab: Keith Joung. Depositing organization: Massachusetts General Hospital. Publication: Targeted gene disruption in somatic zebrafish cells using engineered TALENs. Sander JD, Cade L, Khayter C, Reyon D, Peterson RT, Joung JK, Yeh JR. Nat Biotechnol. 2011 Aug 5;29(8):697-8. doi: 10.1038/nbt.1934. PubMed 21822241.
Backbone
  Vector backbone: JDS74
  Backbone size (bp): 6447
  Vector type: Mammalian Expression ; T7
  Promoter: CMV
  Tag / fusion protein: 3X Flag (N terminal on backbone); FOKI WT (C terminal on backbone)
Growth in bacteria
  Bacterial resistance: Ampicillin, 100 μg/mL
  Growth temperature: 37°C
  Growth strain: XL1 Blue
  Copy number: High Copy
Terms and licenses: Academic/Nonprofit Terms; Industry Terms: Not Available to Industry
Depositor comments: Backbone contains NNN/G 0.5 Domain TAL N-terminal: ∆152 (Miller et al. 2011) TAL C-terminus: +63 (Miller et al. 2011) FOKI: WT
How to cite: JDS74 was a gift from Keith Joung (Addgene plasmid # 32288 ; http://n2t.net/addgene:32288 ; RRID:Addgene_32288)
