LOCUS       Exported 6447 bp ds-DNA circular SYN 12-MAY-2021
DEFINITION  synthetic circular DNA
ACCESSION   .
VERSION     .
KEYWORDS    JDS74
SOURCE      synthetic DNA construct
  ORGANISM  synthetic DNA construct
REFERENCE   1 (bases 1 to 6447)
  AUTHORS   Sander JD, Cade L, Khayter C, Reyon D, Peterson RT, Joung JK, Yeh JR
  TITLE     Targeted gene disruption in somatic zebrafish cells using engineered
            TALENs.
  JOURNAL   Nat Biotechnol. 2011 Aug 5;29(8):697-8. doi: 10.1038/nbt.1934.
  PUBMED    21822241
REFERENCE   2 (bases 1 to 6447)
  AUTHORS   .
  TITLE     Direct Submission
  JOURNAL   Exported May 12, 2021 from SnapGene Server 1.1.58
            http://www.snapgene.com
FEATURES             Location/Qualifiers
     source          1..6447
                     /organism="synthetic DNA construct"
                     /mol_type="other DNA"
     primer_bind     complement(44..63)
                     /label=pRS-marker
                     /note="pRS vectors, use to sequence yeast selectable
                     marker"
     enhancer        235..614
                     /label=CMV enhancer
                     /note="human cytomegalovirus immediate early enhancer"
     promoter        615..818
                     /label=CMV promoter
                     /note="human cytomegalovirus (CMV) immediate early
                     promoter"
     primer_bind     769..789
                     /label=CMV-F
                     /note="Human CMV immediate early promoter, forward primer"
     primer_bind     863..882
                     /label=T7
                     /note="T7 promoter, forward primer"
     promoter        863..881
                     /label=T7 promoter
                     /note="promoter for bacteriophage T7 RNA polymerase"
     CDS             907..972
                     /codon_start=1
                     /product="three tandem FLAG(R) epitope tags, followed by an
                     enterokinase cleavage site"
                     /label=3xFLAG
                     /translation="DYKDHDGDYKDHDIDYKDDDDK"
     CDS             979..999
                     /codon_start=1
                     /product="nuclear localization signal of SV40 (simian virus
                     40) large T antigen"
                     /label=SV40 NLS
                     /translation="PKKKRKV"
     CDS             1708..2295
                     /codon_start=1
                     /product="nonspecific DNA cleavage domain of the FokI
                     endonuclease (Li et al., 1992)"
                     /label=FokI cleavage domain
                     /note="must dimerize to be catalytically active"
                     /translation="QLVKSELEEKKSELRHKLKYVPHEYIELIEIARNSTQDRILEMKV
                     MEFFMKVYGYRGKHLGGSRKPDGAIYTVGSPIDYGVIVDTKAYSGGYNLPIGQADEMQR
                     YVEENQTRNKHINPNEWWKVYPSSVTEFKFLFVSGHFKGNYKAQLTRLNHITNCNGAVL
                     SVEELLIGGEMIKAGTLTLEEVRRKFNNGEINF"
     CDS             2311..2352
                     /codon_start=1
                     /product="epitope tag from simian virus 5"
                     /label=V5 tag
                     /translation="GKPIPNPLLGLDST"
     CDS             2362..2379
                     /codon_start=1
                     /product="6xHis affinity tag"
                     /label=6xHis
                     /translation="HHHHHH"
     primer_bind     complement(2402..2419)
                     /label=BGH-rev
                     /note="Bovine growth hormone terminator, reverse primer.
                     Also called BGH reverse"
     polyA_signal    2408..2632
                     /label=bGH poly(A) signal
                     /note="bovine growth hormone polyadenylation signal"
     rep_origin      2678..3106
                     /direction=RIGHT
                     /label=f1 ori
                     /note="f1 bacteriophage origin of replication; arrow
                     indicates direction of (+) strand synthesis"
     primer_bind     complement(2765..2784)
                     /label=F1ori-R
                     /note="F1 origin, reverse primer"
     primer_bind     2975..2996
                     /label=F1ori-F
                     /note="F1 origin, forward primer"
     primer_bind     complement(3115..3135)
                     /label=pBABE 3'
                     /note="SV40 enhancer, reverse primer for pBABE vectors"
     promoter        3120..3450
                     /label=SV40 promoter
                     /note="SV40 enhancer and early promoter"
     rep_origin      3301..3436
                     /label=SV40 ori
                     /note="SV40 origin of replication"
     primer_bind     3363..3382
                     /label=SV40pro-F
                     /note="SV40 promoter/origin, forward primer"
     promoter        3498..3545
                     /label=EM7 promoter
                     /note="synthetic bacterial promoter "
     CDS             3564..3962
                     /codon_start=1
                     /gene="Aspergillus terreus BSD"
                     /product="blasticidin S deaminase"
                     /label=BSD
                     /note="confers resistance to blasticidin"
                     /translation="MAKPLSQEESTLIERATATINSIPISEDYSVASAALSSDGRIFTG
                     VNVYHFTGGPCAELVVLGTAAAAAAGNLTCIVAIGNENRGILSPCGRCRQVLLDLHPGI
                     KAIVKDSDGQPTAVGIRELLPSGYVWEG"
     polyA_signal    4120..4241
                     /label=SV40 poly(A) signal
                     /note="SV40 polyadenylation signal"
     primer_bind     complement(4157..4176)
                     /label=SV40pA-R
                     /note="SV40 polyA, reverse primer"
     primer_bind     4211..4230
                     /label=EBV-rev
                     /note="SV40 polyA terminator, reverse primer"
     primer_bind     complement(4290..4306)
                     /label=M13 rev
                     /note="common sequencing primer, one of multiple similar
                     variants"
     primer_bind     complement(4290..4306)
                     /label=M13 Reverse
                     /note="In lacZ gene. Also called M13-rev"
     primer_bind     complement(4303..4325)
                     /label=M13/pUC Reverse
                     /note="In lacZ gene"
     protein_bind    4314..4330
                     /label=lac operator
                     /bound_moiety="lac repressor encoded by lacI"
                     /note="The lac repressor binds to the lac operator to
                     inhibit transcription in E. coli. This inhibition can be
                     relieved by adding lactose or
                     isopropyl-beta-D-thiogalactopyranoside (IPTG)."
     promoter        complement(4338..4368)
                     /label=lac promoter
                     /note="promoter for the E. coli lac operon"
     protein_bind    4383..4404
                     /label=CAP binding site
                     /bound_moiety="E. coli catabolite activator protein"
                     /note="CAP binding activates transcription in the presence
                     of cAMP."
     primer_bind     complement(4521..4538)
                     /label=L4440
                     /note="L4440 vector, forward primer"
     rep_origin      complement(4692..5280)
                     /direction=LEFT
                     /label=ori
                     /note="high-copy-number ColE1/pMB1/pBR322/pUC origin of
                     replication"
     primer_bind     complement(4772..4791)
                     /label=pBR322ori-F
                     /note="pBR322 origin, forward primer"
     CDS             complement(5451..6311)
                     /codon_start=1
                     /gene="bla"
                     /product="beta-lactamase"
                     /label=AmpR
                     /note="confers resistance to ampicillin, carbenicillin, and
                     related antibiotics"
                     /translation="MSIQHFRVALIPFFAAFCLPVFAHPETLVKVKDAEDQLGARVGYI
                     ELDLNSGKILESFRPEERFPMMSTFKVLLCGAVLSRIDAGQEQLGRRIHYSQNDLVEYS
                     PVTEKHLTDGMTVRELCSAAITMSDNTAANLLLTTIGGPKELTAFLHNMGDHVTRLDRW
                     EPELNEAIPNDERDTTMPVAMATTLRKLLTGELLTLASRQQLIDWMEADKVAGPLLRSA
                     LPAGWFIADKSGAGERGSRGIIAALGPDGKPSRIVVIYTTGSQATMDERNRQIAEIGAS
                     LIKHW"
     primer_bind     6074..6093
                     /label=Amp-R
                     /note="Ampicillin resistance gene, reverse primer"
     promoter        complement(6312..6416)
                     /gene="bla"
                     /label=AmpR promoter
ORIGIN
        1 gacggatcgg gagatctccc gatcccctat ggtcgactct cagtacaatc tgctctgatg
       61 ccgcatagtt aagccagtat ctgctccctg cttgtgtgtt ggaggtcgct gagtagtgcg
      121 cgagcaaaat ttaagctaca acaaggcaag gcttgaccga caattgcatg aagaatctgc
      181 ttagggttag gcgttttgcg ctgcttcgcg atgtacgggc cagatatacg cgttgacatt
      241 gattattgac tagttattaa tagtaatcaa ttacggggtc attagttcat agcccatata
      301 tggagttccg cgttacataa cttacggtaa atggcccgcc tggctgaccg cccaacgacc
      361 cccgcccatt gacgtcaata atgacgtatg ttcccatagt aacgccaata gggactttcc
      421 attgacgtca atgggtggac tatttacggt aaactgccca cttggcagta catcaagtgt
      481 atcatatgcc aagtacgccc cctattgacg tcaatgacgg taaatggccc gcctggcatt
      541 atgcccagta catgacctta tgggactttc ctacttggca gtacatctac gtattagtca
      601 tcgctattac catggtgatg cggttttggc agtacatcaa tgggcgtgga tagcggtttg
      661 actcacgggg atttccaagt ctccacccca ttgacgtcaa tgggagtttg ttttggcacc
      721 aaaatcaacg ggactttcca aaatgtcgta acaactccgc cccattgacg caaatgggcg
      781 gtaggcgtgt acggtgggag gtctatataa gcagagctct ctggctaact agagaaccca
      841 ctgcttactg gcttatcgaa attaatacga ctcactatag ggagacccaa gctggctagc
      901 accatggact acaaagacca tgacggtgat tataaagatc atgacatcga ttacaaggat
      961 gacgatgaca agatggcccc caagaagaag aggaaggtgg gcattcaccg cggggtacct
     1021 atggtggact tgaggacact cggttattcg caacagcaac aggagaaaat caagcctaag
     1081 gtcaggagca ccgtcgcgca acaccacgag gcgcttgtgg ggcatggctt cactcatgcg
     1141 catattgtcg cgctttcaca gcaccctgcg gcgcttggga cggtggctgt caaataccaa
     1201 gatatgattg cggccctgcc cgaagccacg cacgaggcaa ttgtaggggt cggtaaacag
     1261 tggtcgggag cgcgagcact tgaggcgctg ctgactgtgg cgggtgagct tagggggcct
     1321 ccgctccagc tcgacaccgg gcagctgctg aagatcgcga agagaggggg agtaacagcg
     1381 gtagaggcag tgcacgcctg gcgcaatgcg ctcaccgggg cccccttgaa cagagacgat
     1441 taatgcgtct cgctgacacc cgaacaggtg gtcgccattg ctaataataa cggaggacgg
     1501 ccagccttgg agtccatcgt agcccaattg tccaggcccg atcccgcgtt ggctgcgtta
     1561 acgaatgacc atctggtggc gttggcatgt cttggtggac gacccgcgct cgatgcagtc
     1621 aaaaagggtc tgcctcatgc tcccgcattg atcaaaagaa ccaaccggcg gattcccgag
     1681 agaacttccc atcgagtcgc gggatcccaa ctagtcaaaa gtgaactgga ggagaagaaa
     1741 tctgaacttc gtcataaatt gaaatatgtg cctcatgaat atattgaatt aattgaaatt
     1801 gccagaaatt ccactcagga tagaattctt gaaatgaagg taatggaatt ttttatgaaa
     1861 gtttatggat atagaggtaa acatttgggt ggatcaagga aaccggacgg agcaatttat
     1921 actgtcggat ctcctattga ttacggtgtg atcgtggata ctaaagctta tagcggaggt
     1981 tataatctgc caattggcca agcagatgaa atgcaacgat atgtcgaaga aaatcaaaca
     2041 cgaaacaaac atatcaaccc taatgaatgg tggaaagtct atccatcttc tgtaacggaa
     2101 tttaagtttt tatttgtgag tggtcacttt aaaggaaact acaaagctca gcttacacga
     2161 ttaaatcata tcactaattg taatggagct gttcttagtg tagaagagct tttaattggt
     2221 ggagaaatga ttaaagccgg cacattaacc ttagaggaag tcagacggaa atttaataac
     2281 ggcgagataa acttttaagg gcccttcgaa ggtaagccta tccctaaccc tctcctcggt
     2341 ctcgattcta cgcgtaccgg tcatcatcac catcaccatt gagtttaaac ccgctgatca
     2401 gcctcgactg tgccttctag ttgccagcca tctgttgttt gcccctcccc cgtgccttcc
     2461 ttgaccctgg aaggtgccac tcccactgtc ctttcctaat aaaatgagga aattgcatcg
     2521 cattgtctga gtaggtgtca ttctattctg gggggtgggg tggggcagga cagcaagggg
     2581 gaggattggg aagacaatag caggcatgct ggggatgcgg tgggctctat ggcttctgag
     2641 gcggaaagaa ccagctgggg ctctaggggg tatccccnnn nnnnnnnnnn nnnnnnnnnn
     2701 nnnnnnnnnn nnnnnnnnnn nnnnnnnnnn nnnnnnnnnn nnnnnnnnnn nnnnnnnnnn
     2761 nnnnnnnnnn nnnnnnnnnn nnnnnnnnnn nnnnnnnnnn ncgccggctt tccccgtcaa
     2821 gctctaaatc ggggcannnn nnnnnnnnnn nnnnnnnnnn nnnnnnnnnn nnnnnnnnnn
     2881 nnnnnnnnnn nnnannnnnn nnnnnnnnnn nnnnnnnnnn nnnnnnnnnn nnnnnnnnnn
     2941 nnncctttga cgttggagtc cacgttcttt aatagtggac tcttgttcca aactggaaca
     3001 acactcaacc ctatctcggt ctattctttt gatttataag ggattttggg gatttcggcc
     3061 tattggttaa aaaatgagct gatttaacaa aaatttaacg cgaattaatt ctgtggaatg
     3121 tgtgtcagtt agggtgtgga aagtccccag gctccccagg caggcagaag tatgcaaagc
     3181 atgcatctca attagtcagc aaccaggtgt ggaaagtccc caggctcccc agcaggcaga
     3241 agtatgcaaa gcatgcatct caattagtca gcaaccatag tcccgcccct aactccgccc
     3301 atcccgcccc taactccgcc cagttccgcc cattctccgc cccatggctg actaattttt
     3361 tttatttatg cagaggccga ggccgcctct gcctctgagc tattccagaa gtagtgagga
     3421 ggcttttttg gaggcctagg cttttgcaaa aagctcccgg gagcttgtat atccattttc
     3481 ggatctgatc agcacgtgtt gacaattaat catcggcata gtatatcggc atagtataat
     3541 acgacaaggt gaggaactaa accatggcca agcctttgtc tcaagaagaa tccaccctca
     3601 ttgaaagagc aacggctaca atcaacagca tccccatctc tgaagactac agcgtcgcca
     3661 gcgcagctct ctctagcgac ggccgcatct tcactggtgt caatgtatat cattttactg
     3721 ggggaccttg tgcagaactc gtggtgctgg gcactgctgc tgctgcggca gctggcaacc
     3781 tgacttgtat cgtcgcgatc ggaaatgaga acaggggcat cttgagcccc tgcggacggt
     3841 gtcgacaggt gcttctcgat ctgcatcctg ggatcaaagc gatagtgaag gacagtgatg
     3901 gacagccgac ggcagttggg attcgtgaat tgctgccctc tggttatgtg tgggagggct
     3961 aagcacttcg tggccgagga gcaggactga cacgtgctac gagatttcga ttccaccgcc
     4021 gccttctatg aaaggttggg cttcggaatc gttttccggg acgccggctg gatgatcctc
     4081 cagcgcgggg atctcatgct ggagttcttc gcccacccca acttgtttat tgcagcttat
     4141 aatggttaca aataaagcaa tagcatcaca aatttcacaa ataaagcatt tttttcactg
     4201 cattctagtt gtggtttgtc caaactcatc aatgtatctt atcatgtctg tataccgtcg
     4261 acctctagct agagcttggc gtaatcatgg tcatagctgt ttcctgtgtg aaattgttat
     4321 ccgctcacaa ttccacacaa catacgagcc ggaagcataa agtgtaaagc ctggggtgcc
     4381 taatgagtga gctaactcac attaattgcg ttgcgctcac tgcccgcttt ccagtcggga
     4441 aacctgtcgt gccagctgca ttaatgaatc ggccaacgcg cggggagagg cggtttgcgt
     4501 attgggcgct cttccgcttc ctcgctcact gactcgctgc gctcggtcgt tcggctgcgg
     4561 cgagcggtat cagctcactc aaaggcggta atacggttat ccacagaatc aggggataac
     4621 gcaggaaaga acatgtgagc aaaaggccag caaaaggcca ggaaccgtaa aaaggccgcg
     4681 ttgctggcgt ttttccatag gctccgcccc cctgacgagc atcacaaaaa tcgacgctca
     4741 agtcagaggt ggcgaaaccc gacaggacta taaagatacc aggcgtttcc ccctggaagc
     4801 tccctcgtgc gctctcctgt tccgaccctg ccgcttaccg gatacctgtc cgcctttctc
     4861 ccttcgggaa gcgtggcgct ttctcaatgc tcacgctgta ggtatctcag ttcggtgtag
     4921 gtcgttcgct ccaagctggg ctgtgtgcac gaaccccccg ttcagcccga ccgctgcgcc
     4981 ttatccggta actatcgtct tgagtccaac ccggtaagac acgacttatc gccactggca
     5041 gcagccactg gtaacaggat tagcagagcg aggtatgtag gcggtgctac agagttcttg
     5101 aagtggtggc ctaactacgg ctacactaga aggacagtat ttggtatctg cgctctgctg
     5161 aagccagtta ccttcggaaa aagagttggt agctcttgat ccggcaaaca aaccaccgct
     5221 ggtagcggtg gtttttttgt ttgcaagcag cagattacgc gcagaaaaaa aggatctcaa
     5281 gaagatcctt tgatcttttc tacggggtct gacgctcagt ggaacgaaaa ctcacgttaa
     5341 gggattttgg tcatgagatt atcaaaaagg atcttcacct agatcctttt aaattaaaaa
     5401 tgaagtttta aatcaatcta aagtatatat gagtaaactt ggtctgacag ttaccaatgc
     5461 ttaatcagtg aggcacctat ctcagcgatc tgtctatttc gttcatccat agttgcctga
     5521 ctccccgtcg tgtagataac tacgatacgg gagggcttac catctggccc cagtgctgca
     5581 atgataccgc gagacccacg ctcaccggct ccagatttat cagcaataaa ccagccagcc
     5641 ggaagggccg agcgcagaag tggtcctgca actttatccg cctccatcca gtctattaat
     5701 tgttgccggg aagctagagt aagtagttcg ccagttaata gtttgcgcaa cgttgttgcc
     5761 attgctacag gcatcgtggt gtcacgctcg tcgtttggta tggcttcatt cagctccggt
     5821 tcccaacgat caaggcgagt tacatgatcc cccatgttgt gcaaaaaagc ggttagctcc
     5881 ttcggtcctc cgatcgttgt cagaagtaag ttggccgcag tgttatcact catggttatg
     5941 gcagcactgc ataattctct tactgtcatg ccatccgtaa gatgcttttc tgtgactggt
     6001 gagtactcaa ccaagtcatt ctgagaatag tgtatgcggc gaccgagttg ctcttgcccg
     6061 gcgtcaatac gggataatac cgcgccacat agcagaactt taaaagtgct catcattgga
     6121 aaacgttctt cggggcgaaa actctcaagg atcttaccgc tgttgagatc cagttcgatg
     6181 taacccactc gtgcacccaa ctgatcttca gcatctttta ctttcaccag cgtttctggg
     6241 tgagcaaaaa caggaaggca aaatgccgca aaaaagggaa taagggcgac acggaaatgt
     6301 tgaatactca tactcttcct ttttcaatat tattgaagca tttatcaggg ttattgtctc
     6361 atgagcggat acatatttga atgtatttag aaaaataaac aaataggggt tccgcgcaca
     6421 tttccccgaa aagtgccacc tgacgtc
//
